>Addgene plasmid #145760 | pGBW-m4046885 | depositor full sequence | sequence record 287937 | Full Sequence
GATCTCGATCCCGCGAAATTAATACGACTCACTATAGGGGAATTGTGAGCGGATAACAATTCCCCTCTAG
AAATAATTTTGTTTAACTTTAAGAAGGAGACTCTTCTATGAAAATTATTCTTTTCTTGGCACTGATAACA
CTCGCTACTTGTGAGCTTTATCACTACCAAGAGTGTGTTAGAGGTACAACAGTACTTTTAAAAGAACCTT
GCTCTTCTGGAACATACGAGGGCAATTCACCATTTCATCCTCTAGCTGATAACAAATTTGCACTGACTTG
CTTTAGCACTCAATTTGCTTTTGCTTGTCCTGACGGCGTAAAACACGTCTATCAGTTACGTGCCAGATCA
GTTTCACCTAAACTGTTCATCAGACAAGAGGAAGTTCAAGAACTTTACTCTCCAATTTTTCTTATTGTTG
CGGCAATAGTGTTTATAACACTTTGCTTCACACTCAAAAGAAAGACAGAAGAGAACCTGTACTTTCAAAG
CTACCCGTATGACGTTCCTGATTATGCCTAACCGGCTTATCGGTCAGTTTCACCTGATTTACGTAAAAAC
CCGCTTCGGCGGGTTTTTGCTTTTGGAGGGGCAGAAAGATGAATGACTGTCCACGACGCTATACCCAAAA
GAAATTGAGATCCTTTTTTTCTGCGCGTAATCTGCTGCTTGCAAACAAAAAAACCACCGCTACCAGCGGT
GGTTTGTTTGCCGGATCAAGAGCTACCAACTCTTTTTCCGAAGGTAACTGGCTTCAGCAGAGCGCAGATA
CCAAATACTGTTCTTCTAGTGTAGCCGTAGTTAGGCCACCACTTCAAGAACTCTGTAGCACCGCCTACAT
ACCTCGCTCTGCTAATCCTGTTACCAGTGGCTGCTGCCAGTGGCGATAAGTCGTGTCTTACCGGGTTGGA
CTCAAGACGATAGTTACCGGATAAGGCGCAGCGGTCGGGCTGAACGGGGGGTTCGTGCACACAGCCCAGC
TTGGAGCGAACGACCTACACCGAACTGAGATACCTACAGCGTGAGCTATGAGAAAGCGCCACGCTTCCCG
AAGGGAGAAAGGCGGACAGGTATCCGGTAAGCGGCAGGGTCGGAACAGGAGAGCGCACGAGGGAGCTTCC
AGGGGGAAACGCCTGGTATCTTTATAGTCCTGTCGGGTTTCGCCACCTCTGACTTGAGCGTCGATTTTTG
TGATGCTCGTCAGGGGGGCGGAGCCTATGGAAATTGATCGGGCACGTAAGAGGTTCCAACTTTCACCATA
ATGAAATAAGATCACTACCGGGCGTATTTTTTGAGTTATCGAGATTTTCAGGAGCTAAGGAAGCTAAAAT
GGAGAAAAAAATCACTGGATATACCACCGTTGATATATCCCAATGGCATCGTAAAGAACATTTTGAGGCA
TTTCAGTCAGTTGCTCAATGTACCTATAACCAGACCGTTCAGCTGGATATTACGGCCTTTTTAAAGACCG
TAAAGAAAAATAAGCACAAGTTTTATCCGGCCTTTATTCACATTCTTGCCCGCCTGATGAATGCTCATCC
GGAATTTCGTATGGCAATGAAAGACGGTGAGCTGGTGATATGGGATAGTGTTCACCCTTGTTACACCGTT
TTCCATGAGCAAACTGAAACGTTTTCATCGCTCTGGAGTGAATACCACGACGATTTCCGGCAGTTTCTAC
ACATATATTCGCAAGATGTGGCGTGTTACGGTGAAAACCTGGCCTATTTCCCTAAAGGGTTTATTGAGAA
TATGTTTTTCGTTTCAGCCAATCCCTGGGTGAGTTTCACCAGTTTTGATTTAAACGTGGCCAATATGGAC
AACTTCTTCGCCCCCGTTTTCACCATGGGCAAATATTATACGCAAGGCGACAAGGTGCTGATGCCGCTGG
CGATTCAGGTTCATCATGCCGTTTGTGATGGCTTCCATGTCGGCAGAATGCTTAATGAATTACAACAGTA
CTGCGATGAGTGGCAGGGCGGGGCGTAATTTGATATCGAGCTCGCTTGGACTCCTGTTGATAGATCCAGT
AATGACCTCAGAACTCCATCTGGATTTGTTCAGAACGCTCGGTTGCCGCCGGGCGTTTTTTATTGGT
Features (pLannotate 1.2.2; 8 found; start..end, strand, type, name):
     20..38      +  promoter       T7 promoter: promoter for bacteriophage T7 RNA polymerase
     39..63      +  protein_bind   lac operator: The lac repressor binds to the lac operator to inhibit transcription in E. coli. This inhibition can be relieved by adding lactose or isopropyl-β-D-thiogalactopyranoside (IPTG). lac repressor encoded by lacI
     78..100     +  RBS            RBS: efficient ribosome binding site from bacteriophage T7 gene 10 (Olins and Rangwala, 1989)
    108..470     +  CDS            NS7A_SARS2: Experimental evidence at protein level: Swiss-Prot protein existence level 1. Plays a role as antagonist of host tetherin (BST2), disrupting its antiviral effect. Acts by binding to BST2 thereby interfering with its glycosylation. May suppress small interfering RNA (siRNA). May bind to host ITGAL, thereby playing a role in attachment or modulation of leukocytes. From Severe acute respiratory syndrome coronavirus 2 (2019-nCoV) (SARS-CoV-2).
    635..1223    +  rep_origin     ori: high-copy-number ColE1/pMB1/pBR322/pUC origin of replication
   1231..1328    +  promoter       cat promoter: promoter of the E. coli cat gene encoding chloramphenicol acetyltransferase
   1329..1985    +  CDS            cat: CAT_ECOLX - Experimental evidence at protein level: Swiss-Prot protein existence level 1. This enzyme is an effector of chloramphenicol resistance in bacteria. From Escherichia coli. This protein is used as a marker in many commonly used cloning vectors, such as pACYC184.
   2059..2093    +  terminator     lambda t0 terminator: minimal transcription terminator from phage lambda (Scholtissek and Grosse, 1987)
