[The description below was written by a language model from this plasmid's Addgene catalogue record and pLannotate feature annotations shown in this document.]
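Description:
pGBW-m4046885 is a compact bacterial expression plasmid of about 2.1 kb built to produce the SARS-CoV-2 ORF7a accessory protein in Escherichia coli. The minimal backbone carries little beyond a high-copy ColE1/pUC-type origin of replication and a chloramphenicol acetyltransferase (cat) gene driven by its own promoter, so the plasmid is maintained under chloramphenicol selection. A lambda t0 terminator lies downstream of the resistance gene.

The expression cassette follows the familiar T7/lac design. A bacteriophage T7 promoter is immediately followed by a lac operator, then the efficient ribosome binding site from T7 gene 10 and a start codon leading into the wild-type ORF7a coding sequence. Transcription therefore requires a host that supplies T7 RNA polymerase. Lac repressor bound at the operator keeps expression low until it is relieved by IPTG or lactose. No lacI gene is annotated on the plasmid, so repressor would presumably have to come from the host strain.

The catalogue entry lists a C-terminal, TEV-cleavable HA tag contributed by the backbone, which would allow immunodetection or capture of the protein and later removal of the epitope. These elements are not individually annotated in the feature table, though unannotated sequence follows the ORF7a reading frame. No terminator is annotated directly after the insert either.

ORF7a is described as an antagonist of the host restriction factor tetherin (BST2), and it may also affect leukocyte interactions and RNA silencing. The construct's stated purpose is bacterial expression of this protein. The record does not describe specific downstream applications or the cloning method.
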