Addgene plasmid #145760: pGBW-m4046885
Purpose: Bacterial Expression plasmid for SARS-CoV-2 ORF7a protein
Depositing lab: Ginkgo Bioworks & Benjie Chen.
Backbone
  Vector backbone: ori-013 - marker | cmR
  Backbone size w/o insert (bp): 1462
  Vector type: Bacterial Expression
Growth in bacteria
  Bacterial resistance: Chloramphenicol, 25 μg/mL
  Growth temperature: 30°C
  Growth strain: DH5alpha
  Copy number: High Copy
Gene/Insert
  Gene/Insert name: SARS-CoV-2 ORF7a protein
  Species: Escherichia coli str. K-12 substr. MG1655; Severe acute respiratory syndrome coronavirus 2
  Insert size (bp): 359
  Mutation: wt
  Entrez Gene: ORF7a (a.k.a. GU280_gp07)
  Promoter: Promoter | pT7 ; Operator | lacO ; RBS | T7_rbs ; Start Codon | ATG
  Tag / fusion protein: Cleavable TEV;HA (C terminal on backbone)
  Cloning method: Unknown
Resource information
  A portion of this plasmid was derived from a plasmid made by: GinkgoBioworks
Depositor comments: NCBI Reference Sequence: YP_009724395.1
How to cite: pGBW-m4046885 was a gift from Ginkgo Bioworks & Benjie Chen (Addgene plasmid # 145760)
